>Addgene plasmid #23746 | pDONR223-CKMT2 | depositor partial sequence | sequence record 10903 | Author sequence
ATGGCCAGTATCTTTTCTAAGTTGCTAACTGGCCGCAATGCTTCTCTGCTGTTTGCTACCATGGGCACCA
GTGTCCTGACCACCGGGTACCTGCTGAACCGGCAGAAAGTGTGTGCCGAGGTC
[1125 nt withheld, positions 124-1248]
GGCAAAAAGTAA
