>Addgene plasmid #23746 | pDONR223-CKMT2 | addgene partial sequence | sequence record 29616 | 23746 with M13pUC-fwd
AATGATTTTATTTTGACTGATAGTGACCTGTTCGTTGCAACAAATTGATGAGCAATGCTTTTTTATAATG
CCAACTTTGTACAAATAAGTTGGCATGGCCAGTATCTTTCCTAAGTTGCTAACTGGCCGCAATGCTTCTC
TGCTGTTTGCTACCATGGGCACCAGTGTCCTGACCACCGGGTACCTGCTGAACCGGCAGAAAGTGTGTGC
CGAGGTC
[500 nt withheld, positions 218-717]
