[The description below was written by a language model from this plasmid's Addgene catalogue record.]
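Description:
pDONR223-CKMT2 is a Gateway entry-type clone built in the Invitrogen pDONR223 donor backbone (about 5 kb without insert), carrying the open reading frame of human CKMT2, which encodes the sarcomeric mitochondrial creatine kinase. The plasmid is maintained in E. coli as a high-copy plasmid under spectinomycin selection. The roughly 1.26 kb insert was introduced by Gateway recombination, so the ORF is expected to sit between recombination sites that permit its transfer into compatible destination vectors. M13 forward and reverse primer sites flanking the cloning region are used to sequence it. No feature table accompanies the record, so the precise arrangement of the origin, resistance cassette and att sites is not documented here.

Two features of the insert matter for downstream use. The ORF carries an S6P substitution, so it should not be treated as strictly wild type. It also lacks a stop codon, a deliberate "open" design that lets recombination into a destination vector fuse a C-terminal epitope tag of choice and supply the stop codon from the vector. The donor backbone provides no mammalian promoter according to the record, and the depositors state that the plasmid is not meant for direct transfection; it serves purely as a shuttle and archival source of the ORF. Expression in mammalian cells is intended to follow transfer into a destination vector, and the depositors point to a set of four companion lentiviral vectors in the pLX series for this purpose. The clone belongs to a kit of ORF clones associated with a study of resistance to RAF inhibition through reactivation of the MAP kinase pathway.
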