Addgene plasmid #23746: pDONR223-CKMT2
Depositing lab: William Hahn & David Root. Depositing organization: Dana-Farber Cancer Institute. Publication: COT drives resistance to RAF inhibition through MAP kinase pathway reactivation. Johannessen CM, Boehm JS, Kim SY, Thomas SR, Wardwell L, Johnson LA, Emery CM, Stransky N, Cogdill AP, Barretina J, Caponigro G, Hieronymus H, Murray RR, Salehi-Ashtiani K, Hill DE, Vidal M, Zhao JJ, Yang X, Alkan O, Kim S, Harris JL, Wilson CJ, Myer VE, Finan PM, Root DE, Roberts TM, Golub T, Flaherty KT, Dummer R, Weber BL, Sellers WR, Schlegel R, Wargo JA, Hahn WC, Garraway LA. Nature. 2010 Dec 16;468(7326):968-72. doi: 10.1038/nature09627 PubMed 21107320.
Backbone
  Vector backbone: pDONR223
  Backbone manufacturer: Invitrogen
  Backbone size w/o insert (bp): 5005
  Vector type: Gateway Donor vector
Growth in bacteria
  Bacterial resistance: Spectinomycin, 50 μg/mL
  Growth temperature: 37°C
  Growth strain: DH5alpha
  Copy number: High Copy
Gene/Insert
  Gene/Insert name: CKMT2 (alt name: creatine kinase, mitochondrial 2 (sarcomeric))
  Species: H. sapiens (human)
  Insert size (bp): 1260
  Mutation: S6P
  Entrez Gene: CKMT2 (a.k.a. SMTCK)
  Cloning method: Gateway Cloning
  Sequencing primers: 5′ M13pUC-fwd; 3′ M13rev
Terms and licenses: Academic/Nonprofit Terms; Industry Terms: Not Available to Industry
Depositor comments: The ORF has no Stop codon. This design enables easy recombination into a destination vector to add an epitope tag of choice and Stop codon to the ORF. Do NOT use this plasmid directly for transfections. A set of 4 custom lentiviral vectors is available ( pLX301 (http://www.addgene.org/25895/) , pLX302 (http://www.addgene.org/25896/) , pLX303 (http://www.addgene.org/25897/) , pLX304 (http://www.addgene.org/25890/) ) to be used to express these ORFs in mammalian cells. These plasmids are not included in the kit and must be ordered separately.
How to cite: pDONR223-CKMT2 was a gift from William Hahn & David Root (Addgene plasmid # 23746 ; http://n2t.net/addgene:23746 ; RRID:Addgene_23746)
